>Addgene plasmid #119913 | pRK5_tAKARα | addgene full sequence | sequence record 235133 | Addgene NGS Result
TTCGAGCTCGCCCGACATTGATTATTGACTAGTTATTAATAGTAATCAATTACGGGGTCATTAGTTCATA
GCCCATATATGGAGTTCCGCGTTACATAACTTACGGTAAATGGCCCGCCTGGCTGACCGCCCAACGACCC
CCGCCCATTGACGTCAATAATGACGTATGTTCCCATAGTAACGCCAATAGGGACTTTCCATTGACGTCAA
TGGGTGGAGTATTTACGGTAAACTGCCCACTTGGCAGTACATCAAGTGTATCATATGCCAAGTACGCCCC
CTATTGACGTCAATGACGGTAAATGGCCCGCCTGGCATTATGCCCAGTACATGACCTTATGGGACTTTCC
TACTTGGCAGTACATCTACGTATTAGTCATCGCTATTACCATGGTGATGCGGTTTTGGCAGTACATCAAT
GGGCGTGGATAGCGGTTTGACTCACGGGGATTTCCAAGTCTCCACCCCATTGACGTCAATGGGAGTTTGT
TTTGGCACCAAAATCAACGGGACTTTCCAAAATGTCGTAACAACTCCGCCCCATTGACGCAAATGGGCGG
TAGGCGTGTACGGTGGGAGGTCTATATAAGCAGAGCTCGTTTAGTGAACCGTCAGATCGCCTGGAGACGC
CATCCACGCTGTTTTGACCTCCATAGAAGACACCGGGACCGATCCAGCCTCCGCGGCCGGGAACGGTGCA
TTGGAACGCGGATTCCCCGTGCCAAGAGTGACGTAAGTACCGCCTATAGAGTCTATAGGCCCACCCCCTT
GGCTTCGTTAGAACGCGGCTACAATTAATACATAACCTTATGTATCATACACATACGATTTAGGTGACAC
TATAGAATAACATCCACTTTGCCTTTCTCTCCACAGGTGTCCACTCCCAGGTCCAACTGCACCTCGGTTC
TATCGATTGAATTCCCGGGCTCGAGACCGGTCGCCACCATGGTGAGCAAGGGCGAGGAGCTGTTCACCGG
GGTGGTGCCCATCCTGGTCGAGCTGGACGGCGACGTAAACGGCCACAAGTTCAGCGTGTCCGGCGAGGGC
GAGGGCGATGCCACCTACGGCAAGCTGACCCTGAAGTTCATCTGCACCACCGGCAAGCTGCCCGTGCCCT
GGCCCACCCTCGTGACCACCCTGACCTACGGCGTGCAGTGCTTCAGCCGCTACCCCGACCACATGAAGCA
GCACGACTTCTTCAAGTCCGCCATGCCCGAAGGCTACGTCCAGGAGCGCACCATCTTCTTCAAGGACGAC
GGCAACTACAAGACCCGCGCCGAGGTGAAGTTCGAGGGCGACACCCTGGTGAACCGCATCGAGCTGAAGG
GCATCGACTTCAAGGAGGACGGCAACATCCTGGGGCACAAGCTGGAGTACAACTACAACAGCCACAACGT
CTATATCATGGCCGACAAGCAGAAGAACGGCATCAAGGTGAACTTCAAGATCCGCCACAACATCGAGGAC
GGCAGCGTGCAGCTCGCCGACCACTACCAGCAGAACACCCCCATCGGCGACGGCCCCGTGCTGCTGCCCG
ACAACCACTACCTGAGCACCCAGTCCAAGCTGAGCAAAGACCCCAACGAGAAGCGCGATCACATGGTCCT
GCTGGAGTTCGTGACCGCCGCCCGCATGCATAAGTTTTCTCAAGAACAGATCGGCGAAAACATTGTGTGC
AGGGTCATTTGTACCACGGGTCAAATTCCCATCCGAGATTTGTCAGCTGATATTTCACAAGTGCTTAAGG
AAAAACGATCCATAAAGAAAGTTTGGACATTTGGTAGAAACCCAGCCTGTGACTATCATTTAGGAAACAT
TTCAAGACTGTCAAATAAGCATTTCCAAATACTACTAGGAGAAGACGGTAACCTTTTATTGAATGACATT
TCCACTAATGGGACCTGGTTAAATGGGCAAAAAGTCGAGAAGAACAGCAATCAGTTACTGTCTCAAGGTG
ATGAAATAACCGTTGGTGTAGGCGTGGAATCAGATATTTTATCTCTGGTCATTTTCATAAACGACAAATT
TAAGCAGTGCCTCGAGCAGAACAAAGTTGATCGCTCTGCAGGTAAGCCAGGCAGCGGCGAGGGCAGCACC
AAGGGCCTGCGTCGCGCCACCCTGGTGGACGGCGGCACCGGCGGCAGCGAGCTCATGGGCAGCGTGCAGC
TCGCCGACCACTACCAGCAGAACACCCCCATCGGCGACGGCCCCGTGCTGCTGCCCGACAACCACTACCT
GAGCTACCAGTCCGCCCTGAGCAAAGACCCCAACGAGAAGCGCGATCACATGGTCCTGCTGGAGAGAGTG
ACCGCCGCCGGGATCACTCTCGGCATGGACGAGCTATACAAGGGTGGAACTGGAGGTTCAATGGTGAGCA
AGGGCGAGGAGCTGTTCACCGGGGTGGTGCCCATCCTGGTCGAGCTGGACGGCGACGTAAACGGCCACAA
GTTCAGCGTGTCCGGCGAGGGCGAGGGCGATGCCACCTACGGCAAGCTGACCCTGAAGCTCATCTGCACC
ACCGGCAAGCTGCCCGTGCCCTGGCCCACCCTCGTGACCACCTTCGGCTACGGCCTGATGTGCTTCGCCC
GCTACCCCGACCACATGAAGCAGCACGACTTCTTCAAGTCCGCCATGCCCGAAGGCTACGTCCAGGAGCG
CACCATCTTCTTCAAGGACGACGGCAACTACAAGACCCGCGCCGAGGTGAAGTTCGAGGGCGACACCCTG
GTGAACCGCATCGAGCTGAAGGGCATCGACTTCAAGGAGGACGGCAACATCCTGGGGCACAAGCTGGAGT
ACAACTGGAACAGCGTCAACGTCTATATCATGGCCGACAAGCAGAAGAACGGCATCAAGGTGAACTTCAA
GATCCGCCACAACATCGAGTCCGGAGTGTACAAGGGTACCCCAGGAACCCCCAAGTCTGCCATCTTGGTG
CCGAGTGAGAAGAAGGTCGCCATCATACGTACTCCTCCAAAATCTCCTGCGACTCCCAAGCAGCTTCGGC
TTATTAACCAACCACTGCCAGACCTGAAGAATGTCAAATCCAAAATCGGATCAACAGACAACATCAAATA
CCAGCCTAAAGGGGGGCAGGTACAAATTGTTACCAAGAAAATAGACCTAAGCCATGTGACATCCAAATGT
GGCTCTCTGAAGAACATCCGCCACAGGCCAGGTGGCGGACGTGTGAAAATTGAGAGTGTAAAACTAGATT
TCAAAGAAAAGGCCCAAGCTAAAGTTGGTTCTCTTGATAATGCTCATCATGTACCTGGAGGTGGTAATGT
CAAGATTGACAGCCAAAAGTTGAACTTCAGAGAGCATGCTAAAGCCCGTGTGGACCATGGGGCTGAGATC
ATTACACAGTCCCCAGGCAGATCCAGCGTGGCATCACCCCGACGACTCAGCAATGTCTCCTCGTCTGGAA
GCATCAACCTGCTCGAATCTCCTCAGCTTGCCACTTTGGCTGAGGATGTCACTGCTGCACTCGCTAAGCA
GGGCTTGTAATCTAGAGTCGACCTGCAGAAGCTTGGCCGCCATGGCCCAACTTGTTTATTGCAGCTTATA
ATGGTTACAAATAAAGCAATAGCATCACAAATTTCACAAATAAAGCATTTTTTTCACTGCATTCTAGTTG
TGGTTTGTCCAAACTCATCAATGTATCTTATCATGTCTGGATCGGGAATTAATTCGGCGCAGCACCATGG
CCTGAAATAACCTCTGAAAGAGGAACTTGGTTAGGTACCTTCTGAGGCGGAAAGAACCAGCTGTGGAATG
TGTGTCAGTTAGGGTGTGGAAAGTCCCCAGGCTCCCCAGCAGGCAGAAGTATGCAAAGCATGCATCTCAA
TTAGTCAGCAACCAGGTGTGGAAAGTCCCCAGGCTCCCCAGCAGGCAGAAGTATGCAAAGCATGCATCTC
AATTAGTCAGCAACCATAGTCCCGCCCCTAACTCCGCCCATCCCGCCCCTAACTCCGCCCAGTTCCGCCC
ATTCTCCGCCCCATGGCTGACTAATTTTTTTTATTTATGCAGAGGCCGAGGCCGCCTCGGCCTCTGAGCT
ATTCCAGAAGTAGTGAGGAGGCTTTTTTGGAGGCCTAGGCTTTTGCAAAAAGCTGTTAACAGCTTGGCAC
TGGCCGTCGTTTTACAACGTCGTGACTGGGAAAACCCTGGCGTTACCCAACTTAATCGCCTTGCAGCACA
TCCCCCTTTCGCCAGCTGGCGTAATAGCGAAGAGGCCCGCACCGATCGCCCTTCCCAACAGTTGCGCAGC
CTGAATGGCGAATGGCGCCTGATGCGGTATTTTCTCCTTACGCATCTGTGCGGTATTTCACACCGCATA
[142 nt withheld, positions 4340-4481]
C
[141 nt withheld, positions 4483-4623]
CCTTTGACGTTGGAGTCCACGTTCTTT
[37 nt withheld, positions 4651-4687]
ACCCTATCTCGGGCTATTCTTTTGATTTATAAGGGATTTTGCCGATTTCGGCCTATTGGTTAAAAAATGA
GCTGATTTAACAAAAATTTAACGCGAATTTTAACAAAATATTAACGTTTACAATTTTATGGTGCACTCTC
AGTACAATCTGCTCTGATGCCGCATAGTTAAGCCAGCCCCGACACCCGCCAACACCCGCTGACGCGCCCT
GACGGGCTTGTCTGCTCCCGGCATCCGCTTACAGACAAGCTGTGACCGTCTCCGGGAGCTGCATGTGTCA
GAGGTTTTCACCGTCATCACCGAAACGCGCGAGACGAAAGGGCCTCGTGATACGCCTATTTTTATAGGTT
AATGTCATGATAATAATGGTTTCTTAGACGTCAGGTGGCACTTTTCGGGGAAATGTGCGCGGAACCCCTA
TTTGTTTATTTTTCTAAATACATTCAAATATGTATCCGCTCATGAGACAATAACCCTGATAAATGCTTCA
ATAATATTGAAAAAGGAAGAGTATGAGTATTCAACATTTCCGTGTCGCCCTTATTCCCTTTTTTGCGGCA
TTTTGCCTTCCTGTTTTTGCTCACCCAGAAACGCTGGTGAAAGTAAAAGATGCTGAAGATCAGTTGGGTG
CACGAGTGGGTTACATCGAACTGGATCTCAACAGCGGTAAGATCCTTGAGAGTTTTCGCCCCGAAGAACG
TTTTCCAATGATGAGCACTTTTAAAGTTCTGCTATGTGGCGCGGTATTATCCCGTATTGACGCCGGGCAA
GAGCAACTCGGTCGCCGCATACACTATTCTCAGAATGACTTGGTTGAGTACTCACCAGTCACAGAAAAGC
ATCTTACGGATGGCATGACAGTAAGAGAATTATGCAGTGCTGCCATAACCATGAGTGATAACACTGCGGC
CAACTTACTTCTGACAACGATCGGAGGACCGAAGGAGCTAACCGCTTTTTTGCACAACATGGGGGATCAT
GTAACTCGCCTTGATCGTTGGGAACCGGAGCTGAATGAAGCCATACCAAACGACGAGCGTGACACCACGA
TGCCTGTAGCAATGGCAACAACGTTGCGCAAACTATTAACTGGCGAACTACTTACTCTAGCTTCCCGGCA
ACAATTAATAGACTGGATGGAGGCGGATAAAGTTGCAGGACCACTTCTGCGCTCGGCCCTTCCGGCTGGC
TGGTTTATTGCTGATAAATCTGGAGCCGGTGAGCGTGGGTCTCGCGGTATCATTGCAGCACTGGGGCCAG
ATGGTAAGCCCTCCCGTATCGTAGTTATCTACACGACGGGGAGTCAGGCAACTATGGATGAACGAAATAG
ACAGATCGCTGAGATAGGTGCCTCACTGATTAAGCATTGGTAACTGTCAGACCAAGTTTACTCATATATA
CTTTAGATTGATTTAAAACTTCATTTTTAATTTAAAAGGATCTAGGTGAAGATCCTTTTTGATAATCTCA
TGACCAAAATCCCTTAACGTGAGTTTTCGTTCCACTGAGCGTCAGACCCCGTAGAAAAGATCAAAGGATC
TTCTTGAGATCCTTTTTTTCTGCGCGTAATCTGCTGCTTGCAAACAAAAAAACCACCGCTACCAGCGGTG
GTTTGTTTGCCGGATCAAGAGCTACCAACTCTTTTTCCGAAGGTAACTGGCTTCAGCAGAGCGCAGATAC
CAAATACTGTTCTTCTAGTGTAGCCGTAGTTAGGCCACCACTTCAAGAACTCTGTAGCACCGCCTACATA
CCTCGCTCTGCTAATCCTGTTACCAGTGGCTGCTGCCAGTGGCGATAAGTCGTGTCTTACCGGGTTGGAC
TCAAGACGATAGTTACCGGATAAGGCGCAGCGGTCGGGCTGAACGGGGGGTTCGTGCACACAGCCCAGCT
TGGAGCGAACGACCTACACCGAACTGAGATACCTACAGCGTGAGCTATGAGAAAGCGCCACGCTTCCCGA
AGGGAGAAAGGCGGACAGGTATCCGGTAAGCGGCAGGGTCGGAACAGGAGAGCGCACGAGGGAGCTTCCA
GGGGGAAACGCCTGGTATCTTTATAGTCCTGTCGGGTTTCGCCACCTCTGACTTGAGCGTCGATTTTTGT
GATGCTCGTCAGGGGGGCGGAGCCTATGGAAAAACGCCAGCAACGCGGCCTTTTTACGGTTCCTGGCCTT
TTGCTGGCCTTTTGCTCACATGTTCTTTCCTGCGTTATCCCCTGATTCTGTGGATAACCGTATTACCGCC
TTTGAGTGAGCTGATACCGCTCGCCGCAGCCGAACGACCGAGCGCAGCGAGTCAGTGAGCGAGGAAGCGG
AAGAGCGCCCAATACGCAAACCGCCTCTCCCCGCGCGTTGGCCGATTCATTAATGCAGCTGGCACGACAG
GTTTCCCGACTGGAAAGCGGGCAGTGAGCGCAACGCAATTAATGTGAGTTAGCTCACTCATTAGGCACCC
CAGGCTTTACACTTTATGCTTCCGGCTCGTATGTTGTGTGGAATTGTGAGCGGATAACAATTTCACACAG
GAAACAGCTATGACATGATTACGAATTAA
Features (pLannotate 1.2.2; 24 found; start..end, strand, type, name):
     14..393     +  enhancer       CMV enhancer: human cytomegalovirus immediate early enhancer
    394..597     +  promoter       CMV promoter: human cytomegalovirus (CMV) immediate early promoter
    733..776     +  intron         CMV intron (fragment): modified intron A from human cytomegalovirus
    828..846     +  promoter       SP6 promoter: promoter for bacteriophage SP6 RNA polymerase
    850..887     +  CDS            IgH signal sequence (fragment): signal sequence from the mouse immunoglobulin heavy chain variable region
    955..1632    +  CDS            (3-F)Tyr-EGFP: (3-F)Tyr-EGFP is a basic (constitutively fluorescent) green fluorescent protein published in 2004, derived from Aequorea victoria.
   1642..2064    +  CDS            RAD53 (fragment): RAD53_YEAST - Also known as MEC2, SAD1, SPK1. Experimental evidence at protein level: Swiss-Prot protein existence level 1. Controls S-phase checkpoint as well as G1 and G2 DNA damage checkpoints. Phosphorylates proteins on serine, threonine, and tyrosine. Prevents entry into anaphase and mitotic exit after DNA damage via regulation of the Polo kinase CDC5. Seems to be involved in the phosphorylation of RPH1. From Saccharomyces cerevisiae (strain ATCC 204508 / S288c) (Baker's yeast).
   2162..2889    +  CDS            cp173Venus (fragment): circularly permuted form of the Venus yellow fluorescent protein (Nagai et al., 2004) efficient FRET acceptor for CFP
   2908..3507    +  CDS            MAPT (fragment): TAU_SPECI - Experimental evidence at protein level: Swiss-Prot protein existence level 1. Promotes microtubule assembly and stability, and might be involved in the establishment and maintenance of neuronal polarity. The C-terminus binds axonal microtubules while the N-terminus binds neural plasma membrane components, suggesting that tau functions as a linker protein between both. Axonal polarity is predetermined by tau localization (in the neuronal cell) in the domain of the cell body defined by the centrosome. The short isoforms allow plasticity of the cytoskeleton whereas the longer isoforms
   3511..3528    +  misc_feature   MCS (fragment): pUC18/19 multiple cloning site
   3549..3683    +  polyA_signal   SV40 poly(A) signal: SV40 polyadenylation signal
   3752..4109    +  promoter       SV40 promoter: SV40 enhancer and early promoter
   4128..4282    +  CDS            lacZα (fragment): LacZα fragment of β-galactosidase; lacZ fragment
   4288..4339    -  misc_feature   bom (fragment): basis of mobility region from pBR322
   4358..4738    +  rep_origin     M13 ori (sequence partly withheld): M13 bacteriophage origin of replication; arrow indicates direction of (+) strand synthesis
   4814..4863    -  misc_feature   bom (fragment): basis of mobility region from pBR322
   4965..5000    -  CDS            rop (fragment): Rop protein, which maintains plasmids at low copy number; rop
   5095..5199    +  promoter       AmpR promoter: bla
   5200..6060    +  CDS            AmpR: β-lactamase; bla; confers resistance to ampicillin, carbenicillin, and related antibiotics
   6231..6819    +  rep_origin     ori: high-copy-number ColE1/pMB1/pBR322/pUC origin of replication
   7002..7094    +  CDS            lacI (fragment): lac repressor; lacI; The lac repressor binds to the lac operator to inhibit transcription in E. coli. This inhibition can be relieved by adding lactose or isopropyl-β-D-thiogalactopyranoside (IPTG).
   7107..7128    +  protein_bind   CAP binding site: CAP binding activates transcription in the presence of cAMP. E. coli catabolite activator protein
   7143..7173    +  promoter       lac promoter: promoter for the E. coli lac operon
   7181..7197    +  protein_bind   lac operator: The lac repressor binds to the lac operator to inhibit transcription in E. coli. This inhibition can be relieved by adding lactose or isopropyl-β-D-thiogalactopyranoside (IPTG). lac repressor encoded by lacI
