[The description below was written by a language model from this plasmid's Addgene catalogue record and pLannotate feature annotations shown in this document.]
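Description:
pRK5_tAKARα is a mammalian expression plasmid built on the pRK5 backbone, about 7.2 kb in the sequenced record. It carries tAKARα, a genetically encoded reporter of protein kinase A (PKA) activity designed for readout by two-photon fluorescence lifetime imaging microscopy (2pFLIM). In E. coli it is maintained as a high-copy plasmid through a ColE1/pUC-type origin and selected with ampicillin via the β-lactamase gene. An M13 phage origin is also present, along with backbone remnants such as lac promoter/operator elements and fragments of lacZα, lacI, rop and bom. An SV40 enhancer/early promoter region sits downstream of the expression cassette. No mammalian selection marker is annotated.

The sensor is driven by the human CMV immediate-early enhancer and promoter, followed by a fragment of CMV intron A and an SP6 promoter, and is terminated by an SV40 polyadenylation signal. A short match to an IgH signal sequence upstream of the coding region is probably a leader remnant of the vector rather than a functional part of the sensor. The annotated open reading frame runs in order through an EGFP-type green fluorescent protein, a fragment of yeast RAD53, a circularly permuted Venus-like yellow fluorescent protein variant, and a fragment of the microtubule-binding protein tau (MAPT). This layout fits the general design of kinase activity reporters. A phospho-amino-acid-binding domain, such as the FHA domain that RAD53 contains, binds a phosphorylated substrate motif and changes FRET between donor and acceptor, which shortens the donor's fluorescence lifetime. The substrate peptide itself is not annotated, and the record does not state the purpose of the tau fragment, though it presumably tethers the sensor to microtubules. The associated work applies the sensor to imaging neuromodulatory PKA signalling in awake mice.
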