Addgene plasmid #119913: pRK5_tAKARα
Purpose: Mammalian expression of the tAKARα sensor for detecting PKA activity using two-photon fluorescence lifetime imaging microscopy (2pFLIM)
Depositing lab: Haining Zhong. Depositing organization: Oregon Health & Science University. Publication: A Highly Sensitive A-Kinase Activity Reporter for Imaging Neuromodulatory Events in Awake Mice. Ma L, Jongbloets BC, Xiong WH, Melander JB, Qin M, Lameyer TJ, Harrison MF, Zemelman BV, Mao T, Zhong H. Neuron. 2018 Aug 22;99(4):665-679.e5. doi: 10.1016/j.neuron.2018.07.020. Epub 2018 Aug 9. PubMed 30100256.
Backbone
  Vector backbone: pRK5
  Backbone size w/o insert (bp): 4750
  Vector type: Mammalian Expression
Growth in bacteria
  Bacterial resistance: Ampicillin, 100 μg/mL
  Growth temperature: 37°C
  Growth strain: DH5alpha
  Copy number: High Copy
Gene/Insert
  Gene/Insert name: tAKARα
Terms and licenses: Academic/Nonprofit Terms; Industry Terms: Not Available to Industry
How to cite: pRK5_tAKARα was a gift from Haining Zhong (Addgene plasmid # 119913 ; http://n2t.net/addgene:119913 ; RRID:Addgene_119913)
